>Addgene plasmid #1370 | pPS2037 | addgene partial sequence | sequence record 17407 | 1370 with T7
TCGAGGAGTACCTTCAAAGAATGGGGTCTTATCTTGTTTTGCAAGTACCACTGAGCAGGATAATAATAGA
AATGATAATATACTATAGTAGAGATAACGTCGATGACTTCCCATACTGTAATTGCTTTTAGTTGTGTATT
TTTAGTGTGCAAGTTTCTGTAAATCGATTAATTTTTTTTTCTTTCCTCTTTTTATTAACCTTAATTTTTA
TTTTAGATTCCTGACTTCAACTCAAGACGCACAGATATTATAACATCTGCATAATAGGCATTTGCAAGAA
TTACTCGTGAGTAAGGAAAGAGTGAGGAACTATCGCATACCTGCATTTAAAGATGCCGATTTGGGCGCGA
ATCCTTTATTTTGGCTTCACCCTCATACTATTATCAGGGCCAGAAAAAGGAAGTGTTTCCCTCCTTCTTG
AATTGATGTTACCCTCATAAAGCACGTGGCCTCTTATCGAGAAAGAAATTACCGTCGCTCGTGATTTGTT
TGCAAAAAGAACAAAACTGAAAAAACCCAGACACGCTCGACTTCCTGTCTTCCTATTGATTGCAGCTTCC
AATTTCGTCACACAACAAGGTCCTAGCGACGGCTCACAGGTTTTGTAACAAGCAATCGAAGGTTCTGGAA
TGGCGGGAAAGGGTTTAGTACCACATGCTATGATGCCCACTGTGATCTCCAGAGCAAAGTTCGTTCGATC
GTACTG
