[The description below was written by a language model from this plasmid's Addgene catalogue record.]
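Description:
pPS2037 is a yeast expression plasmid built on the pRS426 backbone, a high-copy episomal shuttle vector for Saccharomyces cerevisiae. It is maintained in yeast through the 2 micron origin of replication and selected by the URA3 auxotrophic marker, which complements uracil auxotrophy in ura3 host strains. In E. coli it propagates at high copy under ampicillin selection.

The insert is a reporter transcript based on the budding yeast PGK1 gene (YCR012W), which encodes phosphoglycerate kinase. According to the depositor's comments, it was assembled from restriction fragments arranged in order: the PGK1 promoter together with the PGK1 open reading frame, a block of U1A hairpins, the PGK1 3' UTR, and an ADH2 terminator. The PGK1 promoter is a strong glycolytic promoter, so the plasmid should yield an abundant mRNA that resembles the native PGK1 message but carries RNA hairpins downstream of the coding region. Such hairpins are binding sites for the U1A RNA-binding protein, so a co-expressed U1A fusion, typically to a fluorescent protein, can attach to the tagged transcript and reveal its location in living cells. The record does not state the number of hairpins, and no U1A fusion is listed on this plasmid, so the binding partner would presumably be supplied from a separate construct.

The associated publication concerns the requirement for pre-mRNA processing factors in nuclear export. This fits use of the plasmid as a tagged reporter mRNA for following transcript localization and export from the nucleus in yeast. No feature table was provided, so element positions and the total plasmid size cannot be given.
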