Addgene plasmid #1370: pPS2037
Depositing lab: Pamela Silver. Depositing organization: Dana-Farber Cancer Institute. Publication: Pre-mRNA processing factors are required for nuclear export. Brodsky AS, Silver PA. RNA 2000 Dec;6(12):1737-49. 10.1017/S1355838200001059 PubMed 11142374.
Backbone
  Vector backbone: pRS426
  Backbone size w/o insert (bp): 5726
  Vector type: Yeast Expression
  Selectable markers: URA3
Growth in bacteria
  Bacterial resistance: Ampicillin, 100 μg/mL
  Growth temperature: 37°C
  Growth strain: DH5alpha
  Copy number: High Copy
Gene/Insert
  Gene/Insert name: PGK1-U1A-PGK1 3' UTR (alt name: PGK1)
  Species: S. cerevisiae (budding yeast)
  Entrez Gene: PGK1 (a.k.a. YCR012W)
  Cloning method: Restriction Enzyme
  Sequencing primers: 5′ T7; 3′ M13R
Terms and licenses: Academic/Nonprofit Terms; Industry Terms: Not Available to Industry
Depositor comments: PGK1 promoter and PGK1 ORF (XhoI/BamHI fragment), U1A hairpins (BamHI/BglII fragment), PGK1 3' UTR (SpeI/NotI fragment), ADH2 terminator (NotI/SacII fragment), 2 micron plasmid.
How to cite: pPS2037 was a gift from Pamela Silver (Addgene plasmid # 1370 ; http://n2t.net/addgene:1370 ; RRID:Addgene_1370)
